Addgene plasmid #76774: MPP6 gRNA (BRDN0001144856)
Purpose: 3rd generation lentiviral gRNA plasmid targeting human MPP6
Depositing lab: John Doench & David Root. Depositing organization: Broad Institute. Publication: Optimized sgRNA design to maximize activity and minimize off-target effects of CRISPR-Cas9. Doench JG, Fusi N, Sullender M, Hegde M, Vaimberg EW, Donovan KF, Smith I, Tothova Z, Wilen C, Orchard R, Virgin HW, Listgarten J, Root DE. Nat Biotechnol. 2016 Jan 18. doi: 10.1038/nbt.3437. PubMed 26780180.
Backbone
  Vector backbone: lentiGuide-Puro
  Backbone manufacturer: Zhang Lab (Addgene plasmid # 52963)
  Vector type: Mammalian Expression, Lentiviral, CRISPR
  Selectable markers: Puromycin
Growth in bacteria
  Bacterial resistance: Ampicillin, 100 μg/mL
  Growth temperature: 37°C
  Growth strain: DH5alpha
  Copy number: High Copy
Gene/Insert
  Gene/Insert name: MPP6 (alt names: MPP6; NM_001303037.1)
  gRNA/shRNA sequence: TGGTATTCACAAAAGAGCTG
  Species: H. sapiens (human)
  Promoter: hU6
  Cloning method: Unknown
  Sequencing primers: 5′ U6-F; 3′ pS2-R
Terms and licenses: Academic/Nonprofit Terms; Industry Terms: Not Available to Industry
Depositor comments: The gRNA was designed to target the following Genbank reference sequence(s): NM_001303037.1,NM_016447.3. Note that this plasmid does NOT contain Cas9. It should be used in conjunction with lentiCas9-Blast (Addgene #52962) or otherwise with cell lines already expressing Cas9. Browse the full kinome gRNA library at http://www.addgene.org/pooled-library/broadgpp-human-kinome/ or visit http://www.broadinstitute.org/rnai/public/ for detailed protocols and information.
How to cite: MPP6 gRNA (BRDN0001144856) was a gift from John Doench & David Root (Addgene plasmid # 76774 ; http://n2t.net/addgene:76774 ; RRID:Addgene_76774)
