[The description below was written by a language model from this plasmid's Addgene catalogue record and pLannotate feature annotations shown in this document.]
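Description:
MPP6 gRNA (BRDN0001144856) is a third-generation lentiviral CRISPR guide plasmid built on the lentiGuide-Puro backbone, carrying a single guide RNA directed against human MPP6. It is propagated in E. coli as a high-copy plasmid through a ColE1/pUC-type origin and selected with ampicillin via the β-lactamase gene. An f1 origin, an SV40 origin and remnants of a lac/T7/T3 cloning region are also annotated in the backbone.

The lentiviral transfer cassette begins with an RSV promoter fused to a truncated HIV-1 5' LTR, which makes genomic RNA production Tat-independent. This is followed by the Ψ packaging signal with a partial gag sequence, the Rev response element for nuclear export of the unspliced genome, and a cPPT/CTS element that aids nuclear import. Within this cassette, a human U6 RNA polymerase III promoter drives the MPP6-specific spacer joined to the Streptococcus pyogenes Cas9 guide RNA scaffold. Downstream, the EF-1α core promoter with its intron A expresses puromycin N-acetyltransferase for selection of transduced mammalian cells, and a WPRE enhances transcript expression. The cassette ends in a ΔU3 self-inactivating 3' LTR, followed by an SV40 polyadenylation signal.

The plasmid does not encode Cas9, so it is meant to be used with a separate Cas9 lentivector or in cells that already express the nuclease. The guide was designed against two MPP6 reference transcripts and belongs to a human kinome gRNA collection, making it suited to knockout of MPP6 in individual experiments or arrayed screening.
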