Features (pLannotate 1.2.2; 29 found; start..end, strand, type, name):
     14..80      +  CDS            small t antigen (fragment): SV40 (simian virus 40) small t antigen
    106..317     +  promoter       EF-1α core promoter: core promoter for human elongation factor EF-1α
    318..1256    +  intron         EF-1α intron A: intron upstream of the start codon of human EF-1α
   1278..1877    +  CDS            PuroR (fragment): puromycin N-acetyltransferase; pac from Streptomyces; confers resistance to puromycin
   1893..2481    +  misc_feature   WPRE: woodchuck hepatitis virus posttranscriptional regulatory element
   2532..2551    +  misc_feature   cPPT/CTS (fragment): central polypurine tract and central termination sequence of HIV-1
   2553..2786    +  LTR            3' LTR (ΔU3): self-inactivating 3' long terminal repeat (LTR) from HIV-1
   2864..2985    +  polyA_signal   SV40 poly(A) signal: SV40 polyadenylation signal
   3025..3160    +  rep_origin     SV40 ori: SV40 origin of replication
   3181..3199    -  promoter       T7 promoter: promoter for bacteriophage T7 RNA polymerase
   3207..3362    +  CDS            lacZα (fragment): LacZα fragment of β-galactosidase; lacZ fragment
   3367..3795    +  rep_origin     f1 ori (sequence partly withheld): f1 bacteriophage origin of replication; arrow indicates direction of (+) strand synthesis
   3848..3952    +  promoter       AmpR promoter: bla
   3953..4813    +  CDS            AmpR: β-lactamase; bla; confers resistance to ampicillin, carbenicillin, and related antibiotics
   4984..5572    +  rep_origin     ori: high-copy-number ColE1/pMB1/pBR322/pUC origin of replication
   5755..5847    +  CDS            lacI (fragment): lac repressor; lacI; The lac repressor binds to the lac operator to inhibit transcription in E. coli. This inhibition can be relieved by adding lactose or isopropyl-β-D-thiogalactopyranoside (IPTG).
   5860..5881    +  protein_bind   CAP binding site: CAP binding activates transcription in the presence of cAMP. E. coli catabolite activator protein
   5896..5926    +  promoter       lac promoter: promoter for the E. coli lac operon
   5934..5950    +  protein_bind   lac operator: The lac repressor binds to the lac operator to inhibit transcription in E. coli. This inhibition can be relieved by adding lactose or isopropyl-β-D-thiogalactopyranoside (IPTG). lac repressor encoded by lacI
   5995..6013    +  promoter       T3 promoter: promoter for bacteriophage T3 RNA polymerase
   6041..6267    +  promoter       RSV promoter: Rous sarcoma virus enhancer/promoter
   6268..6448    +  LTR            5' LTR (truncated): truncated 5' long terminal repeat (LTR) from HIV-1
   6495..6620    +  misc_feature   HIV-1 Ψ: packaging signal of human immunodeficiency virus type 1
   6604..6967    +  CDS            HIV-1 gag (fragment): gag protein from human immunodeficiency virus 1; gag
   7113..7346    +  misc_feature   RRE: The Rev response element (RRE) of HIV-1 allows for Rev-dependent mRNA export from the nucleus to the cytoplasm.
   7723..7749    +  CDS            Rev (fragment): human immunodeficiency virus 1 (HIV-1) Rev protein; rev; enhances nuclear export of unspliced and incompletely spliced viral mRNAs
   7753..7993    +  promoter       U6 promoter: RNA polymerase III promoter for human U6 snRNA
   8023..8098    +  misc_RNA       gRNA scaffold: guide RNA scaffold for the Streptococcus pyogenes CRISPR/Cas9 system
   8154..8271    +  misc_feature   cPPT/CTS: central polypurine tract and central termination sequence of HIV-1
>Addgene plasmid #76774 | MPP6 gRNA (BRDN0001144856) | addgene full sequence | sequence record 186480 | Addgene Assembled Sequence
CCCGGGTGCAAAGATGGATAAAGTTTTAAACAGAGAGGAATCTTTGCAGCTAATGGACCTTCTAGGTCTT
GAAAGGAGTGGGAATTGGCTCCGGTGCCCGTCAGTGGGCAGAGCGCACATCGCCCACAGTCCCCGAGAAG
TTGGGGGGAGGGGTCGGCAATTGATCCGGTGCCTAGAGAAGGTGGCGCGGGGTAAACTGGGAAAGTGATG
TCGTGTACTGGCTCCGCCTTTTTCCCGAGGGTGGGGGAGAACCGTATATAAGTGCAGTAGTCGCCGTGAA
CGTTCTTTTTCGCAACGGGTTTGCCGCCAGAACACAGGTAAGTGCCGTGTGTGGTTCCCGCGGGCCTGGC
CTCTTTACGGGTTATGGCCCTTGCGTGCCTTGAATTACTTCCACCTGGCTGCAGTACGTGATTCTTGATC
CCGAGCTTCGGGTTGGAAGTGGGTGGGAGAGTTCGAGGCCTTGCGCTTAAGGAGCCCCTTCGCCTCGTGC
TTGAGTTGAGGCCTGGCCTGGGCGCTGGGGCCGCCGCGTGCGAATCTGGTGGCACCTTCGCGCCTGTCTC
GCTGCTTTCGATAAGTCTCTAGCCATTTAAAATTTTTGATGACCTGCTGCGACGCTTTTTTTCTGGCAAG
ATAGTCTTGTAAATGCGGGCCAAGATCTGCACACTGGTATTTCGGTTTTTGGGGCCGCGGGCGGCGACGG
GGCCCGTGCGTCCCAGCGCACATGTTCGGCGAGGCGGGGCCTGCGAGCGCGGCCACCGAGAATCGGACGG
GGGTAGTCTCAAGCTGGCCGGCCTGCTCTGGTGCCTGGCCTCGCGCCGCCGTGTATCGCCCCGCCCTGGG
CGGCAAGGCTGGCCCGGTCGGCACCAGTTGCGTGAGCGGAAAGATGGCCGCTTCCCGGCCCTGCTGCAGG
GAGCTCAAAATGGAGGACGCGGCGCTCGGGAGAGCGGGCGGGTGAGTCACCCACACAAAGGAAAAGGGCC
TTTCCGTCCTCAGCCGTCGCTTCATGTGACTCCACGGAGTACCGGGCGCCGTCCAGGCACCTCGATTAGT
TCTCGAGCTTTTGGAGTACGTCGTCTTTAGGTTGGGGGGAGGGGTTTTATGCGATGGAGTTTCCCCACAC
TGAGTGGGTGGAGACTGAAGTTAGGCCAGCTTGGCACTTGATGTAATTCTCCTTGGAATTTGCCCTTTTT
GAGTTTGGATCTTGGTTCATTCTCAAGCCTCAGACAGTGGTTCAAAGTTTTTTTCTTCCATTTCAGGTGT
CGTGACGTACGGCCACCATGACCGAGTACAAGCCCACGGTGCGCCTCGCCACCCGCGACGACGTCCCCAG
GGCCGTACGCACCCTCGCCGCCGCGTTCGCCGACTACCCCGCCACGCGCCACACCGTCGATCCGGACCGC
CACATCGAGCGGGTCACCGAGCTGCAAGAACTCTTCCTCACGCGCGTCGGGCTCGACATCGGCAAGGTGT
GGGTCGCGGACGACGGCGCCGCCGTGGCGGTCTGGACCACGCCGGAGAGCGTCGAAGCGGGGGCGGTGTT
CGCCGAGATCGGCCCGCGCATGGCCGAGTTGAGCGGTTCCCGGCTGGCCGCGCAGCAACAGATGGAAGGC
CTCCTGGCGCCGCACCGGCCCAAGGAGCCCGCGTGGTTCCTGGCCACCGTCGGAGTCTCGCCCGACCACC
AGGGCAAGGGTCTGGGCAGCGCCGTCGTGCTCCCCGGAGTGGAGGCGGCCGAGCGCGCCGGGGTGCCCGC
CTTCCTGGAGACCTCCGCGCCCCGCAACCTCCCCTTCTACGAGCGGCTCGGCTTCACCGTCACCGCCGAC
GTCGAGGTGCCCGAAGGACCGCGCACCTGGTGCATGACCCGCAAGCCCGGTGCCTGAACGCGTTAAGTCG
ACAATCAACCTCTGGATTACAAAATTTGTGAAAGATTGACTGGTATTCTTAACTATGTTGCTCCTTTTAC
GCTATGTGGATACGCTGCTTTAATGCCTTTGTATCATGCTATTGCTTCCCGTATGGCTTTCATTTTCTCC
TCCTTGTATAAATCCTGGTTGCTGTCTCTTTATGAGGAGTTGTGGCCCGTTGTCAGGCAACGTGGCGTGG
TGTGCACTGTGTTTGCTGACGCAACCCCCACTGGTTGGGGCATTGCCACCACCTGTCAGCTCCTTTCCGG
GACTTTCGCTTTCCCCCTCCCTATTGCCACGGCGGAACTCATCGCCGCCTGCCTTGCCCGCTGCTGGACA
GGGGCTCGGCTGTTGGGCACTGACAATTCCGTGGTGTTGTCGGGGAAATCATCGTCCTTTCCTTGGCTGC
TCGCCTGTGTTGCCACCTGGATTCTGCGCGGGACGTCCTTCTGCTACGTCCCTTCGGCCCTCAATCCAGC
GGACCTTCCTTCCCGCGGCCTGCTGCCGGCTCTGCGGCCTCTTCCGCGTCTTCGCCTTCGCCCTCAGACG
AGTCGGATCTCCCTTTGGGCCGCCTCCCCGCGTCGACTTTAAGACCAATGACTTACAAGGCAGCTGTAGA
TCTTAGCCACTTTTTAAAAGAAAAGGGGGGACTGGAAGGGCTAATTCACTCCCAACGAAGACAAGATCTG
CTTTTTGCTTGTACTGGGTCTCTCTGGTTAGACCAGATCTGAGCCTGGGAGCTCTCTGGCTAACTAGGGA
ACCCACTGCTTAAGCCTCAATAAAGCTTGCCTTGAGTGCTTCAAGTAGTGTGTGCCCGTCTGTTGTGTGA
CTCTGGTAACTAGAGATCCCTCAGACCCTTTTAGTCAGTGTGGAAAATCTCTAGCAGTACGTATAGTAGT
TCATGTCATCTTATTATTCAGTATTTATAACTTGCAAAGAAATGAATATCAGAGAGTGAGAGGAACTTGT
TTATTGCAGCTTATAATGGTTACAAATAAAGCAATAGCATCACAAATTTCACAAATAAAGCATTTTTTTC
ACTGCATTCTAGTTGTGGTTTGTCCAAACTCATCAATGTATCTTATCATGTCTGGCTCTAGCTATCCCGC
CCCTAACTCCGCCCATCCCGCCCCTAACTCCGCCCAGTTCCGCCCATTCTCCGCCCCATGGCTGACTAAT
TTTTTTTATTTATGCAGAGGCCGAGGCCGCCTCGGCCTCTGAGCTATTCCAGAAGTAGTGAGGAGGCTTT
TTTGGAGGCCTAGGGACGTACCCAATTCGCCCTATAGTGAGTCGTATTACGCGCGCTCACTGGCCGTCGT
TTTACAACGTCGTGACTGGGAAAACCCTGGCGTTACCCAACTTAATCGCCTTGCAGCACATCCCCCTTTC
GCCAGCTGGCGTAATAGCGAAGAGGCCCGCACCGATCGCCCTTCCCAACAGTTGCGCAGCCTGAATGGCG
AATGGG
[124 nt withheld, positions 3367-3490]
C
[91 nt withheld, positions 3492-3582]
A
[49 nt withheld, positions 3584-3632]
CCTTTGACGTTGGAGTCCACGTTCTTT
[37 nt withheld, positions 3660-3696]
ACCCTATCTCGGTCTATTCTTTTGATTTATAAGGGATTTTGCCGATTTCGGCCTATTGGTTAAAAAATGA
GCTGATTTAACAAAAATTTAACGCGAATTTTAACAAAATATTAACGCTTACAATTTAGGTGGCACTTTTC
GGGGAAATGTGCGCGGAACCCCTATTTGTTTATTTTTCTAAATACATTCAAATATGTATCCGCTCATGAG
ACAATAACCCTGATAAATGCTTCAATAATATTGAAAAAGGAAGAGTATGAGTATTCAACATTTCCGTGTC
GCCCTTATTCCCTTTTTTGCGGCATTTTGCCTTCCTGTTTTTGCTCACCCAGAAACGCTGGTGAAAGTAA
AAGATGCTGAAGATCAGTTGGGTGCACGAGTGGGTTACATCGAACTGGATCTCAACAGCGGTAAGATCCT
TGAGAGTTTTCGCCCCGAAGAACGTTTTCCAATGATGAGCACTTTTAAAGTTCTGCTATGTGGCGCGGTA
TTATCCCGTATTGACGCCGGGCAAGAGCAACTCGGTCGCCGCATACACTATTCTCAGAATGACTTGGTTG
AGTACTCACCAGTCACAGAAAAGCATCTTACGGATGGCATGACAGTAAGAGAATTATGCAGTGCTGCCAT
AACCATGAGTGATAACACTGCGGCCAACTTACTTCTGACAACGATCGGAGGACCGAAGGAGCTAACCGCT
TTTTTGCACAACATGGGGGATCATGTAACTCGCCTTGATCGTTGGGAACCGGAGCTGAATGAAGCCATAC
CAAACGACGAGCGTGACACCACGATGCCTGTAGCAATGGCAACAACGTTGCGCAAACTATTAACTGGCGA
ACTACTTACTCTAGCTTCCCGGCAACAATTAATAGACTGGATGGAGGCGGATAAAGTTGCAGGACCACTT
CTGCGCTCGGCCCTTCCGGCTGGCTGGTTTATTGCTGATAAATCTGGAGCCGGTGAGCGTGGGTCTCGCG
GTATCATTGCAGCACTGGGGCCAGATGGTAAGCCCTCCCGTATCGTAGTTATCTACACGACGGGGAGTCA
GGCAACTATGGATGAACGAAATAGACAGATCGCTGAGATAGGTGCCTCACTGATTAAGCATTGGTAACTG
TCAGACCAAGTTTACTCATATATACTTTAGATTGATTTAAAACTTCATTTTTAATTTAAAAGGATCTAGG
TGAAGATCCTTTTTGATAATCTCATGACCAAAATCCCTTAACGTGAGTTTTCGTTCCACTGAGCGTCAGA
CCCCGTAGAAAAGATCAAAGGATCTTCTTGAGATCCTTTTTTTCTGCGCGTAATCTGCTGCTTGCAAACA
AAAAAACCACCGCTACCAGCGGTGGTTTGTTTGCCGGATCAAGAGCTACCAACTCTTTTTCCGAAGGTAA
CTGGCTTCAGCAGAGCGCAGATACCAAATACTGTTCTTCTAGTGTAGCCGTAGTTAGGCCACCACTTCAA
GAACTCTGTAGCACCGCCTACATACCTCGCTCTGCTAATCCTGTTACCAGTGGCTGCTGCCAGTGGCGAT
AAGTCGTGTCTTACCGGGTTGGACTCAAGACGATAGTTACCGGATAAGGCGCAGCGGTCGGGCTGAACGG
GGGGTTCGTGCACACAGCCCAGCTTGGAGCGAACGACCTACACCGAACTGAGATACCTACAGCGTGAGCT
ATGAGAAAGCGCCACGCTTCCCGAAGGGAGAAAGGCGGACAGGTATCCGGTAAGCGGCAGGGTCGGAACA
GGAGAGCGCACGAGGGAGCTTCCAGGGGGAAACGCCTGGTATCTTTATAGTCCTGTCGGGTTTCGCCACC
TCTGACTTGAGCGTCGATTTTTGTGATGCTCGTCAGGGGGGCGGAGCCTATGGAAAAACGCCAGCAACGC
GGCCTTTTTACGGTTCCTGGCCTTTTGCTGGCCTTTTGCTCACATGTTCTTTCCTGCGTTATCCCCTGAT
TCTGTGGATAACCGTATTACCGCCTTTGAGTGAGCTGATACCGCTCGCCGCAGCCGAACGACCGAGCGCA
GCGAGTCAGTGAGCGAGGAAGCGGAAGAGCGCCCAATACGCAAACCGCCTCTCCCCGCGCGTTGGCCGAT
TCATTAATGCAGCTGGCACGACAGGTTTCCCGACTGGAAAGCGGGCAGTGAGCGCAACGCAATTAATGTG
AGTTAGCTCACTCATTAGGCACCCCAGGCTTTACACTTTATGCTTCCGGCTCGTATGTTGTGTGGAATTG
TGAGCGGATAACAATTTCACACAGGAAACAGCTATGACCATGATTACGCCAAGCGCGCAATTAACCCTCA
CTAAAGGGAACAAAAGCTGGAGCTGCAAGCTTAATGTAGTCTTATGCAATACTCTTGTAGTCTTGCAACA
TGGTAACGATGAGTTAGCAACATGCCTTACAAGGAGAGAAAAAGCACCGTGCATGCCGATTGGTGGAAGT
AAGGTGGTACGATCGTGCCTTATTAGGAAGGCAACAGACGGGTCTGACATGGATTGGACGAACCACTGAA
TTGCCGCATTGCAGAGATATTGTATTTAAGTGCCTAGCTCGATACATAAACGGGTCTCTCTGGTTAGACC
AGATCTGAGCCTGGGAGCTCTCTGGCTAACTAGGGAACCCACTGCTTAAGCCTCAATAAAGCTTGCCTTG
AGTGCTTCAAGTAGTGTGTGCCCGTCTGTTGTGTGACTCTGGTAACTAGAGATCCCTCAGACCCTTTTAG
TCAGTGTGGAAAATCTCTAGCAGTGGCGCCCGAACAGGGACTTGAAAGCGAAAGGGAAACCAGAGGAGCT
CTCTCGACGCAGGACTCGGCTTGCTGAAGCGCGCACGGCAAGAGGCGAGGGGCGGCGACTGGTGAGTACG
CCAAAAATTTTGACTAGCGGAGGCTAGAAGGAGAGAGATGGGTGCGAGAGCGTCAGTATTAAGCGGGGGA
GAATTAGATCGCGATGGGAAAAAATTCGGTTAAGGCCAGGGGGAAAGAAAAAATATAAATTAAAACATAT
AGTATGGGCAAGCAGGGAGCTAGAACGATTCGCAGTTAATCCTGGCCTGTTAGAAACATCAGAAGGCTGT
AGACAAATACTGGGACAGCTACAACCATCCCTTCAGACAGGATCAGAAGAACTTAGATCATTATATAATA
CAGTAGCAACCCTCTATTGTGTGCATCAAAGGATAGAGATAAAAGACACCAAGGAAGCTTTAGACAAGAT
AGAGGAAGAGCAAAACAAAAGTAAGACCACCGCACAGCAAGCGGCCGCTGATCTTCAGACCTGGAGGAGG
AGATATGAGGGACAATTGGAGAAGTGAATTATATAAATATAAAGTAGTAAAAATTGAACCATTAGGAGTA
GCACCCACCAAGGCAAAGAGAAGAGTGGTGCAGAGAGAAAAAAGAGCAGTGGGAATAGGAGCTTTGTTCC
TTGGGTTCTTGGGAGCAGCAGGAAGCACTATGGGCGCAGCGTCAATGACGCTGACGGTACAGGCCAGACA
ATTATTGTCTGGTATAGTGCAGCAGCAGAACAATTTGCTGAGGGCTATTGAGGCGCAACAGCATCTGTTG
CAACTCACAGTCTGGGGCATCAAGCAGCTCCAGGCAAGAATCCTGGCTGTGGAAAGATACCTAAAGGATC
AACAGCTCCTGGGGATTTGGGGTTGCTCTGGAAAACTCATTTGCACCACTGCTGTGCCTTGGAATGCTAG
TTGGAGTAATAAATCTCTGGAACAGATTTGGAATCACACGACCTGGATGGAGTGGGACAGAGAAATTAAC
AATTACACAAGCTTAATACACTCCTTAATTGAAGAATCGCAAAACCAGCAAGAAAAGAATGAACAAGAAT
TATTGGAATTAGATAAATGGGCAAGTTTGTGGAATTGGTTTAACATAACAAATTGGCTGTGGTATATAAA
ATTATTCATAATGATAGTAGGAGGCTTGGTAGGTTTAAGAATAGTTTTTGCTGTACTTTCTATAGTGAAT
AGAGTTAGGCAGGGATATTCACCATTATCGTTTCAGACCCACCTCCCAACCCCGAGGGGACCCAGAGAGG
GCCTATTTCCCATGATTCCTTCATATTTGCATATACGATACAAGGCTGTTAGAGAGATAATTAGAATTAA
TTTGACTGTAAACACAAAGATATTAGTACAAAATACGTGACGTAGAAAGTAATAATTTCTTGGGTAGTTT
GCAGTTTTAAAATTATGTTTTAAAATGGACTATCATATGCTTACCGTAACTTGAAAGTATTTCGATTTCT
TGGCTTTATATATCTTGTGGAAAGGACGAAACACCGTGGTATTCACAAAAGAGCTGGTTTTAGAGCTAGA
AATAGCAAGTTAAAATAAGGCTAGTCCGTTATCAACTTGAAAAAGTGGCACCGAGTCGGTGCTTTTTTAA
GCTTGGCGTAACTAGATCTTGAGACAAATGGCAGTATTCATCCACAATTTTAAAAGAAAAGGGGGGATTG
GGGGGTACAGTGCAGGGGAAAGAATAGTAGACATAATAGCAACAGACATACAAACTAAAGAATTACAAAA
ACAAATTACAAAAATTCAAAATTTTCGGGTTTATTACAGGGACAGCAGAGATCCACTTTGGCGCCGGCTC
GAGGGGG
