>Addgene plasmid #76774 | MPP6 gRNA (BRDN0001144856) | depositor partial sequence | sequence record 144234 | Target Sequence
TGGTATTCACAAAAGAGCTG
