>Addgene plasmid #76774 | MPP6 gRNA (BRDN0001144856) | addgene partial sequence | sequence record 186479 | hU6-F
GTAGAAAGTAATAATTTCTTGGGTAGTTTGCAGTTTTAAAATTATGTTTTAAAATGGACTATCATATGCT
TACCGTAACTTGAAAGTATTTCGATTTCTTGGCTTTATATATCTTGTGGAAAGGACGAAACACCGTGGTA
TTCACAAAAGAGCTGGTTTTAGAGCTAGAAATAGCAAGTTAAAATAAGGCTAGTCCGTTATCAACTTGAA
AAAGTGGCACCGAGTCGGTGCTTTTTTAAGCTTGGCGTAACTAGATCTTGAGACAAATGGCAGTATTCAT
CCACAATTTTAAAAGAAAAGGGGGGATTGGGGGGTACAGTGCAGGGGAAAGAATAGTAGACATAATAGCA
ACAGACATACAAACTAAAGAATTACAAAAACAAATTACAAAAATTCAAAATTTTCGGGTTTATTACAGGG
ACAGCAGAGATCCACTTTGGCGCCGGCTCGAGGGGGCCCGGGTGCAAAGATGGATAAAGTTTTAAACAGA
GAGGAATCTTTGCAGCTAATGGACCTTCTAGGTCTTGAAAGGAGTGGGAATTGGCTCCGGTGCCCGTCAG
TGGGCAGAGC
